Addgene plasmid #62935: pET-dCas9-VP64-6xHis
Purpose: Expression of dCas9-VP64-6xHis in bacterial cells
Depositing lab: David Liu. Depositing organization: Harvard University. Publication: Cationic lipid-mediated delivery of proteins enables efficient protein-based genome editing in vitro and in vivo. Zuris JA, Thompson DB, Shu Y, Guilinger JP, Bessen JL, Hu JH, Maeder ML, Joung JK, Chen ZY, Liu DR. Nat Biotechnol. 2015 Jan;33(1):73-80. doi: 10.1038/nbt.3081. Epub 2014 Oct 30. PubMed 25357182.
Backbone
  Vector backbone: pET29
  Backbone manufacturer: Novagen
  Backbone size w/o insert (bp): 5161
  Total vector size (bp): 9544
  Vector type: Bacterial Expression
Growth in bacteria
  Bacterial resistance: Ampicillin, 100 μg/mL
  Growth temperature: 37°C
  Growth strain: Mach1
  Growth instructions: For protein expression, transform into BL21 Star (DE3) cells. Induce at 0.6 OD with 0.5 mM IPTG final concentration. Growing overnight (16 hours) at 20-25 C.
  Copy number: High Copy
Gene/Insert
  Gene/Insert name: dCas9-VP64
  Species: S. pyogenes
  Insert size (bp): 4383
  Mutation: D10A and H840A amino acid changes render Cas9 nuclease inactive for DNA cleavage
  Promoter: T7
  Tag / fusion protein: 3xFLAG (C terminal on insert); NLS (C terminal on insert); VP64 (C terminal on insert); 6xHis (C terminal on backbone)
  Cloning method: Gibson Cloning
  Sequencing primers: 5′ T7 promoter; 3′ T7 terminator
Resource information
  A portion of this plasmid was derived from a plasmid made by: pMJ806 served as template for Cas9 gene. This was reported in Pattanayak et. al. Nature Biotechnology 2013.
Terms and licenses: Academic/Nonprofit Terms; Industry Terms: Not Available to Industry
Depositor comments: Alternative plasmid name: pJAZ0007
How to cite: pET-dCas9-VP64-6xHis was a gift from David Liu (Addgene plasmid # 62935 ; http://n2t.net/addgene:62935 ; RRID:Addgene_62935)
