[The description below was written by a language model from this plasmid's Addgene catalogue record and pLannotate feature annotations shown in this document.]
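Description:
pET-dCas9-VP64-6xHis is a bacterial expression plasmid of about 9.5 kb, built on a Novagen pET29-type backbone, for producing a recombinant dCas9 transcriptional activator protein in E. coli. It is selected with ampicillin through a β-lactamase (AmpR) cassette and replicates from a ColE1/pBR322-family origin. The catalogue lists it as high copy, although the feature tables also show the pBR322-derived bom and rop elements, and Rop normally moderates copy number. An f1 origin is present, along with short non-functional remnants of a tetracycline resistance gene carried over from the backbone.

The expression cassette consists of a T7 promoter followed by a lac operator and the T7 gene 10 ribosome binding site, and it ends at a T7 terminator. A plasmid-borne lacI gene supplies repressor, so transcription is held off until IPTG induction in a host that provides T7 RNA polymerase, such as a DE3 lysogen. The open reading frame encodes Streptococcus pyogenes Cas9 carrying the D10A and H840A substitutions, which abolish DNA cleavage while preserving guide RNA-directed DNA binding. According to the catalogue, this is fused at its C terminus to 3xFLAG, a nuclear localisation signal, the VP64 activation domain (four copies of the minimal VP16 domain) and a backbone-encoded 6xHis tag for affinity purification. The NLS and 6xHis tag are not called in either annotation, and the small S-Tag and SET1 fragments listed downstream of VP64 are probably backbone remnants or spurious matches.

The two sequence records, depositor and NGS, differ by only three nucleotides and show the same features from different start points. The associated publication concerns cationic lipid-mediated delivery of purified proteins for genome editing, which is consistent with using this protein as a deliverable programmable gene activator.
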