Features (pLannotate 1.2.2; 21 found; start..end, strand, type, name):
      3..27      +  protein_bind   lac operator: The lac repressor binds to the lac operator to inhibit transcription in E. coli. This inhibition can be relieved by adding lactose or isopropyl-β-D-thiogalactopyranoside (IPTG). lac repressor encoded by lacI
     42..64      +  RBS            RBS: efficient ribosome binding site from bacteriophage T7 gene 10 (Olins and Rangwala, 1989)
     71..4174    +  CDS            dCas9: catalytically dead mutant of the Cas9 endonuclease from the Streptococcus pyogenes Type II CRISPR/Cas system RNA-guided DNA-binding protein that lacks endonuclease activity due to the D10A mutation in the RuvC catalytic domain and the H840A mutation in the HNH catalytic domain
   4208..4273    +  CDS            3xFLAG: three tandem FLAG® epitope tags, followed by an enterokinase cleavage site
   4304..4453    +  CDS            VP64: tetrameric repeat of the minimal activation domain of herpes simplex virus VP16 (Beerli et al., 1998)
   4490..4531    +  CDS            S-Tag (fragment): affinity and epitope tag derived from pancreatic ribonuclease A
   4561..4578    +  CDS            SET1 (fragment): solubility-enhancement tag derived from T7 phage gene 10B
   4586..4633    +  terminator     T7 terminator: transcription terminator for bacteriophage T7 RNA polymerase
   4670..5125    +  rep_origin     f1 ori (sequence partly withheld): f1 bacteriophage origin of replication; arrow indicates direction of (+) strand synthesis
   5240..6100    -  CDS            AmpR: β-lactamase; bla; confers resistance to ampicillin, carbenicillin, and related antibiotics
   6101..6193    -  promoter       AmpR promoter: bla
   6274..6862    +  rep_origin     ori: high-copy-number ColE1/pMB1/pBR322/pUC origin of replication
   7048..7190    -  misc_feature   bom: basis of mobility region from pBR322
   7292..7483    -  CDS            rop: Rop protein, which maintains plasmids at low copy number; rop
   7500..7880    +  CDS            YPB1_ECOLX: Protein predicted: Swiss-Prot protein existence level 4. From Escherichia coli.
   7942..8006    -  CDS            TcR (fragment): tetracycline efflux protein; tet; confers resistance to tetracycline
   8021..8042    -  protein_bind   CAP binding site: CAP binding activates transcription in the presence of cAMP. E. coli catabolite activator protein
   8055..9137    -  CDS            lacI: lac repressor; lacI; The lac repressor binds to the lac operator to inhibit transcription in E. coli. This inhibition can be relieved by adding lactose or isopropyl-β-D-thiogalactopyranoside (IPTG).
   9138..9215    -  promoter       lacI promoter: lacI
   9223..9502    -  CDS            TcR (fragment): tetracycline efflux protein; tet; confers resistance to tetracycline
   9528..2       +  promoter       T7 promoter (across the origin): promoter for bacteriophage T7 RNA polymerase
>Addgene plasmid #62935 | pET-dCas9-VP64-6xHis | depositor full sequence | sequence record 106313 | pET-dCas9-VP64-6xHis
GGGGAATTGTGAGCGGATAACAATTCCCCTCTAGAAATAATTTTGTTTAACTTTAAGAAGGAGATATACC
ATGGATAAGAAATACTCAATAGGCTTAGCTATCGGCACAAATAGCGTCGGATGGGCGGTGATCACTGATG
AATATAAGGTTCCGTCTAAAAAGTTCAAGGTTCTGGGAAATACAGACCGCCACAGTATCAAAAAAAATCT
TATAGGGGCTCTTTTATTTGACAGTGGAGAGACAGCGGAAGCGACTCGTCTCAAACGGACAGCTCGTAGA
AGGTATACACGTCGGAAGAATCGTATTTGTTATCTACAGGAGATTTTTTCAAATGAGATGGCGAAAGTAG
ATGATAGTTTCTTTCATCGACTTGAAGAGTCTTTTTTGGTGGAAGAAGACAAGAAGCATGAACGTCATCC
TATTTTTGGAAATATAGTAGATGAAGTTGCTTATCATGAGAAATATCCAACTATCTATCATCTGCGAAAA
AAATTGGTAGATTCTACTGATAAAGCGGATTTGCGCTTAATCTATTTGGCCTTAGCGCATATGATTAAGT
TTCGTGGTCATTTTTTGATTGAGGGAGATTTAAATCCTGATAATAGTGATGTGGACAAACTATTTATCCA
GTTGGTACAAACCTACAATCAATTATTTGAAGAAAACCCTATTAACGCAAGTGGAGTAGATGCTAAAGCG
ATTCTTTCTGCACGATTGAGTAAATCAAGACGATTAGAAAATCTCATTGCTCAGCTCCCCGGTGAGAAGA
AAAATGGCTTATTTGGGAATCTCATTGCTTTGTCATTGGGTTTGACCCCTAATTTTAAATCAAATTTTGA
TTTGGCAGAAGATGCTAAATTACAGCTTTCAAAAGATACTTACGATGATGATTTAGATAATTTATTGGCG
CAAATTGGAGATCAATATGCTGATTTGTTTTTGGCAGCTAAGAATTTATCAGATGCTATTTTACTTTCAG
ATATCCTAAGAGTAAATACTGAAATAACTAAGGCTCCCCTATCAGCTTCAATGATTAAACGCTACGATGA
ACATCATCAAGACTTGACTCTTTTAAAAGCTTTAGTTCGACAACAACTTCCAGAAAAGTATAAAGAAATC
TTTTTTGATCAATCAAAAAACGGATATGCAGGTTATATTGATGGGGGAGCTAGCCAAGAAGAATTTTATA
AATTTATCAAACCAATTTTAGAAAAAATGGATGGTACTGAGGAATTATTGGTGAAACTAAATCGTGAAGA
TTTGCTGCGCAAGCAACGGACCTTTGACAACGGCTCTATTCCCCATCAAATTCACTTGGGTGAGCTGCAT
GCTATTTTGAGAAGACAAGAAGACTTTTATCCATTTTTAAAAGACAATCGTGAGAAGATTGAAAAAATCT
TGACTTTTCGAATTCCTTATTATGTTGGTCCATTGGCGCGTGGCAATAGTCGTTTTGCATGGATGACTCG
GAAGTCTGAAGAAACAATTACCCCATGGAATTTTGAAGAAGTTGTCGATAAAGGTGCTTCAGCTCAATCA
TTTATTGAACGCATGACAAACTTTGATAAAAATCTTCCAAATGAAAAAGTACTACCAAAACATAGTTTGC
TTTATGAGTATTTTACGGTTTATAACGAATTGACAAAGGTCAAATATGTTACTGAAGGAATGCGAAAACC
AGCATTTCTTTCAGGTGAACAGAAGAAAGCCATTGTTGATTTACTCTTCAAAACAAATCGAAAAGTAACC
GTTAAGCAATTAAAAGAAGATTATTTCAAAAAAATAGAATGTTTTGATAGTGTTGAAATTTCAGGAGTTG
AAGATAGATTTAATGCTTCATTAGGTACCTACCATGATTTGCTAAAAATTATTAAAGATAAAGATTTTTT
GGATAATGAAGAAAATGAAGATATCTTAGAGGATATTGTTTTAACATTGACCTTATTTGAAGATAGGGAG
ATGATTGAGGAAAGACTTAAAACATATGCTCACCTCTTTGATGATAAGGTGATGAAACAGCTTAAACGTC
GCCGTTATACTGGTTGGGGACGTTTGTCTCGAAAATTGATTAATGGTATTAGGGATAAGCAATCTGGCAA
AACAATATTAGATTTTTTGAAATCAGATGGTTTTGCCAATCGCAATTTTATGCAGCTGATCCATGATGAT
AGTTTGACATTTAAAGAAGACATTCAAAAAGCACAAGTGTCTGGACAAGGCGATAGTTTACATGAACATA
TTGCAAATTTAGCTGGTAGCCCTGCTATTAAAAAAGGTATTTTACAGACTGTAAAAGTTGTTGATGAATT
GGTCAAAGTAATGGGGCGGCATAAGCCAGAAAATATCGTTATTGAAATGGCACGTGAAAATCAGACAACT
CAAAAGGGCCAGAAAAATTCGCGAGAGCGTATGAAACGAATCGAAGAAGGTATCAAAGAATTAGGAAGTC
AGATTCTTAAAGAGCATCCTGTTGAAAATACTCAATTGCAAAATGAAAAGCTCTATCTCTATTATCTCCA
AAATGGAAGAGACATGTATGTGGACCAAGAATTAGATATTAATCGTTTAAGTGATTATGATGTCGATGCC
ATTGTTCCACAAAGTTTCCTTAAAGACGATTCAATAGACAATAAGGTCTTAACGCGTTCTGATAAAAATC
GTGGTAAATCGGATAACGTTCCAAGTGAAGAAGTAGTCAAAAAGATGAAAAACTATTGGAGACAACTTCT
AAACGCCAAGTTAATCACTCAACGTAAGTTTGATAATTTAACGAAAGCTGAACGTGGAGGTTTGAGTGAA
CTTGATAAAGCTGGTTTTATCAAACGCCAATTGGTTGAAACTCGCCAAATCACTAAGCATGTGGCACAAA
TTTTGGATAGTCGCATGAATACTAAATACGATGAAAATGATAAACTTATTCGAGAGGTTAAAGTGATTAC
CTTAAAATCTAAATTAGTTTCTGACTTCCGAAAAGATTTCCAATTCTATAAAGTACGTGAGATTAACAAT
TACCATCATGCCCATGATGCGTATCTAAATGCCGTCGTTGGAACTGCTTTGATTAAGAAATATCCAAAAC
TTGAATCGGAGTTTGTCTATGGTGATTATAAAGTTTATGATGTTCGTAAAATGATTGCTAAGTCTGAGCA
AGAAATAGGCAAAGCAACCGCAAAATATTTCTTTTACTCTAATATCATGAACTTCTTCAAAACAGAAATT
ACACTTGCAAATGGAGAGATTCGCAAACGCCCTCTAATCGAAACTAATGGGGAAACTGGAGAAATTGTCT
GGGATAAAGGGCGAGATTTTGCCACAGTGCGCAAAGTATTGTCCATGCCCCAAGTCAATATTGTCAAGAA
AACAGAAGTACAGACAGGCGGATTCTCCAAGGAGTCAATTTTACCAAAAAGAAATTCGGACAAGCTTATT
GCTCGTAAAAAAGACTGGGATCCAAAAAAATATGGTGGTTTTGATAGTCCAACGGTAGCTTATTCAGTCC
TAGTGGTTGCTAAGGTGGAAAAAGGGAAATCGAAGAAGTTAAAATCCGTTAAAGAGTTACTAGGGATCAC
AATTATGGAAAGAAGTTCCTTTGAAAAAAATCCGATTGACTTTTTAGAAGCTAAAGGATATAAGGAAGTT
AAAAAAGACTTAATCATTAAACTACCTAAATATAGTCTTTTTGAGTTAGAAAACGGTCGTAAACGGATGC
TGGCTAGTGCCGGAGAATTACAAAAAGGAAATGAGCTGGCTCTGCCAAGCAAATATGTGAATTTTTTATA
TTTAGCTAGTCATTATGAAAAGTTGAAGGGTAGTCCAGAAGATAACGAACAAAAACAATTGTTTGTGGAG
CAGCATAAGCATTATTTAGATGAGATTATTGAGCAAATCAGTGAATTTTCTAAGCGTGTTATTTTAGCAG
ATGCCAATTTAGATAAAGTTCTTAGTGCATATAACAAACATAGAGACAAACCAATACGTGAACAAGCAGA
AAATATTATTCATTTATTTACGTTGACGAATCTTGGAGCTCCCGCTGCTTTTAAATATTTTGATACAACA
ATTGATCGTAAACGATATACGTCTACAAAAGAAGTTTTAGATGCCACTCTTATCCATCAATCCATCACTG
GTCTTTATGAAACACGCATTGATTTGAGTCAGCTAGGAGGTGACGGTTCTCCCAAGAAGAAGAGGAAAGT
CTCGAGCGACTACAAAGACCATGACGGTGATTATAAAGATCATGACATCGATTACAAGGATGACGATGAC
AAGGCTGCAGGAGGCGGTGGAAGCGGGCGCGCCGACGCGCTGGACGATTTCGATCTCGACATGCTGGGTT
CTGATGCCCTCGATGACTTTGACCTGGATATGTTGGGAAGCGACGCATTGGATGACTTTGATCTGGACAT
GCTCGGCTCCGATGCTCTGGACGATTTCGATCTCGATATGTTACATCACCACCACCATCACTAATGACTC
GAGTCTGGTAAAGAAACCGCTGCTGCGAAATTTGAACGCCAGCACATGGACTCGTCTACTAGCGCAGCTT
AATTAACCTAGGCTGCTGCCACCGCTGAGCAATAACTAGCATAACCCCTTGGGGCCTCTAAACGGGTCTT
GAGGGGTTTTTTGCTGAAAGGAGGAACTATATCCGGATTGGCGAATGGG
[124 nt withheld, positions 4670-4793]
C
[91 nt withheld, positions 4795-4885]
A
[49 nt withheld, positions 4887-4935]
CCTTTGACGTTGGAGTCCACGTTCTTT
[37 nt withheld, positions 4963-4999]
ACCCTATCTCGGTCTATTCTTTTGATTTATAAGGGATTTTGCCGATTTCGGCCTATTGGTTAAAAAATGA
GCTGATTTAACAAAAATTTAACGCGAATTTTAACAAAATATTAACGTTTACAATTTCTGGCGGCACGATG
GCATGAGATTATCAAAAAGGATCTTCACCTAGATCCTTTTAAATTAAAAATGAAGTTTTAAATCAATCTA
AAGTATATATGAGTAAACTTGGTCTGACAGTTACCAATGCTTAATCAGTGAGGCACCTATCTCAGCGATC
TGTCTATTTCGTTCATCCATAGTTGCCTGACTCCCCGTCGTGTAGATAACTACGATACGGGAGGGCTTAC
CATCTGGCCCCAGTGCTGCAATGATACCGCGAGACCCACGCTCACCGGCTCCAGATTTATCAGCAATAAA
CCAGCCAGCCGGAAGGGCCGAGCGCAGAAGTGGTCCTGCAACTTTATCCGCCTCCATCCAGTCTATTAAT
TGTTGCCGGGAAGCTAGAGTAAGTAGTTCGCCAGTTAATAGTTTGCGCAACGTTGTTGCCATTGCTACAG
GCATCGTGGTGTCACGCTCGTCGTTTGGTATGGCTTCATTCAGCTCCGGTTCCCAACGATCAAGGCGAGT
TACATGATCCCCCATGTTGTGCAAAAAAGCGGTTAGCTCCTTCGGTCCTCCGATCGTTGTCAGAAGTAAG
TTGGCCGCAGTGTTATCACTCATGGTTATGGCAGCACTGCATAATTCTCTTACTGTCATGCCATCCGTAA
GATGCTTTTCTGTGACTGGTGAGTACTCAACCAAGTCATTCTGAGAATAGTGTATGCGGCGACCGAGTTG
CTCTTGCCCGGCGTCAATACGGGATAATACCGCGCCACATAGCAGAACTTTAAAAGTGCTCATCATTGGA
AAACGTTCTTCGGGGCGAAAACTCTCAAGGATCTTACCGCTGTTGAGATCCAGTTCGATGTAACCCACTC
GTGCACCCAACTGATCTTCAGCATCTTTTACTTTCACCAGCGTTTCTGGGTGAGCAAAAACAGGAAGGCA
AAATGCCGCAAAAAAGGGAATAAGGGCGACACGGAAATGTTGAATACTCATACTCTTCCTTTTTCAATCA
TGATTGAAGCATTTATCAGGGTTATTGTCTCATGAGCGGATACATATTTGAATGTATTTAGAAAAATAAA
CAAATAGGTCATGACCAAAATCCCTTAACGTGAGTTTTCGTTCCACTGAGCGTCAGACCCCGTAGAAAAG
ATCAAAGGATCTTCTTGAGATCCTTTTTTTCTGCGCGTAATCTGCTGCTTGCAAACAAAAAAACCACCGC
TACCAGCGGTGGTTTGTTTGCCGGATCAAGAGCTACCAACTCTTTTTCCGAAGGTAACTGGCTTCAGCAG
AGCGCAGATACCAAATACTGTCCTTCTAGTGTAGCCGTAGTTAGGCCACCACTTCAAGAACTCTGTAGCA
CCGCCTACATACCTCGCTCTGCTAATCCTGTTACCAGTGGCTGCTGCCAGTGGCGATAAGTCGTGTCTTA
CCGGGTTGGACTCAAGACGATAGTTACCGGATAAGGCGCAGCGGTCGGGCTGAACGGGGGGTTCGTGCAC
ACAGCCCAGCTTGGAGCGAACGACCTACACCGAACTGAGATACCTACAGCGTGAGCTATGAGAAAGCGCC
ACGCTTCCCGAAGGGAGAAAGGCGGACAGGTATCCGGTAAGCGGCAGGGTCGGAACAGGAGAGCGCACGA
GGGAGCTTCCAGGGGGAAACGCCTGGTATCTTTATAGTCCTGTCGGGTTTCGCCACCTCTGACTTGAGCG
TCGATTTTTGTGATGCTCGTCAGGGGGGCGGAGCCTATGGAAAAACGCCAGCAACGCGGCCTTTTTACGG
TTCCTGGCCTTTTGCTGGCCTTTTGCTCACATGTTCTTTCCTGCGTTATCCCCTGATTCTGTGGATAACC
GTATTACCGCCTTTGAGTGAGCTGATACCGCTCGCCGCAGCCGAACGACCGAGCGCAGCGAGTCAGTGAG
CGAGGAAGCGGAAGAGCGCCTGATGCGGTATTTTCTCCTTACGCATCTGTGCGGTATTTCACACCGCATA
TATGGTGCACTCTCAGTACAATCTGCTCTGATGCCGCATAGTTAAGCCAGTATACACTCCGCTATCGCTA
CGTGACTGGGTCATGGCTGCGCCCCGACACCCGCCAACACCCGCTGACGCGCCCTGACGGGCTTGTCTGC
TCCCGGCATCCGCTTACAGACAAGCTGTGACCGTCTCCGGGAGCTGCATGTGTCAGAGGTTTTCACCGTC
ATCACCGAAACGCGCGAGGCAGCTGCGGTAAAGCTCATCAGCGTGGTCGTGAAGCGATTCACAGATGTCT
GCCTGTTCATCCGCGTCCAGCTCGTTGAGTTTCTCCAGAAGCGTTAATGTCTGGCTTCTGATAAAGCGGG
CCATGTTAAGGGCGGTTTTTTCCTGTTTGGTCACTGATGCCTCCGTGTAAGGGGGATTTCTGTTCATGGG
GGTAATGATACCGATGAAACGAGAGAGGATGCTCACGATACGGGTTACTGATGATGAACATGCCCGGTTA
CTGGAACGTTGTGAGGGTAAACAACTGGCGGTATGGATGCGGCGGGACCAGAGAAAAATCACTCAGGGTC
AATGCCAGCGCTTCGTTAATACAGATGTAGGTGTTCCACAGGGTAGCCAGCAGCATCCTGCGATGCAGAT
CCGGAACATAATGGTGCAGGGCGCTGACTTCCGCGTTTCCAGACTTTACGAAACACGGAAACCGAAGACC
ATTCATGTTGTTGCTCAGGTCGCAGACGTTTTGCAGCAGCAGTCGCTTCACGTTCGCTCGCGTATCGGTG
ATTCATTCTGCTAACCAGTAAGGCAACCCCGCCAGCCTAGCCGGGTCCTCAACGACAGGAGCACGATCAT
GCTAGTCATGCCCCGCGCCCACCGGAAGGAGCTGACTGGGTTGAAGGCTCTCAAGGGCATCGGTCGAGAT
CCCGGTGCCTAATGAGTGAGCTAACTTACATTAATTGCGTTGCGCTCACTGCCCGCTTTCCAGTCGGGAA
ACCTGTCGTGCCAGCTGCATTAATGAATCGGCCAACGCGCGGGGAGAGGCGGTTTGCGTATTGGGCGCCA
GGGTGGTTTTTCTTTTCACCAGTGAGACGGGCAACAGCTGATTGCCCTTCACCGCCTGGCCCTGAGAGAG
TTGCAGCAAGCGGTCCACGCTGGTTTGCCCCAGCAGGCGAAAATCCTGTTTGATGGTGGTTAACGGCGGG
ATATAACATGAGCTGTCTTCGGTATCGTCGTATCCCACTACCGAGATGTCCGCACCAACGCGCAGCCCGG
ACTCGGTAATGGCGCGCATTGCGCCCAGCGCCATCTGATCGTTGGCAACCAGCATCGCAGTGGGAACGAT
GCCCTCATTCAGCATTTGCATGGTTTGTTGAAAACCGGACATGGCACTCCAGTCGCCTTCCCGTTCCGCT
ATCGGCTGAATTTGATTGCGAGTGAGATATTTATGCCAGCCAGCCAGACGCAGACGCGCCGAGACAGAAC
TTAATGGGCCCGCTAACAGCGCGATTTGCTGGTGACCCAATGCGACCAGATGCTCCACGCCCAGTCGCGT
ACCGTCTTCATGGGAGAAAATAATACTGTTGATGGGTGTCTGGTCAGAGACATCAAGAAATAACGCCGGA
ACATTAGTGCAGGCAGCTTCCACAGCAATGGCATCCTGGTCATCCAGCGGATAGTTAATGATCAGCCCAC
TGACGCGTTGCGCGAGAAGATTGTGCACCGCCGCTTTACAGGCTTCGACGCCGCTTCGTTCTACCATCGA
CACCACCACGCTGGCACCCAGTTGATCGGCGCGAGATTTAATCGCCGCGACAATTTGCGACGGCGCGTGC
AGGGCCAGACTGGAGGTGGCAACGCCAATCAGCAACGACTGTTTGCCCGCCAGTTGTTGTGCCACGCGGT
TGGGAATGTAATTCAGCTCCGCCATCGCCGCTTCCACTTTTTCCCGCGTTTTCGCAGAAACGTGGCTGGC
CTGGTTCACCACGCGGGAAACGGTCTGATAAGAGACACCGGCATACTCTGCGACATCGTATAACGTTACT
GGTTTCACATTCACCACCCTGAATTGACTCTCTTCCGGGCGCTATCATGCCATACCGCGAAAGGTTTTGC
GCCATTCGATGGTGTCCGGGATCTCGACGCTCTCCCTTATGCGACTCCTGCATTAGGAAGCAGCCCAGTA
GTAGGTTGAGGCCGTTGAGCACCGCCGCCGCAAGGAATGGTGCATGCAAGGAGATGGCGCCCAACAGTCC
CCCGGCCACGGGGCCTGCCACCATACCCACGCCGAAACAAGCGCTCATGAGCCCGAAGTGGCGAGCCCGA
TCTTCCCCATCGGTGATGTCGGCGATATAGGCGCCAGCAACCGCACCTGTGGCGCCGGTGATGCCGGCCA
CGATGCGTCCGGCGTAGAGGATCGAGATCGATCTCGATCCCGCGAAATTAATACGACTCACTATA
