Features (pLannotate 1.2.2; 21 found; start..end, strand, type, name):
    960..1037    -  promoter       lacI promoter: lacI
   1045..1324    -  CDS            TcR (fragment): tetracycline efflux protein; tet; confers resistance to tetracycline
   1350..1368    +  promoter       T7 promoter: promoter for bacteriophage T7 RNA polymerase
   1369..1393    +  protein_bind   lac operator: The lac repressor binds to the lac operator to inhibit transcription in E. coli. This inhibition can be relieved by adding lactose or isopropyl-β-D-thiogalactopyranoside (IPTG). lac repressor encoded by lacI
   1408..1430    +  RBS            RBS: efficient ribosome binding site from bacteriophage T7 gene 10 (Olins and Rangwala, 1989)
   1437..5540    +  CDS            dCas9: catalytically dead mutant of the Cas9 endonuclease from the Streptococcus pyogenes Type II CRISPR/Cas system RNA-guided DNA-binding protein that lacks endonuclease activity due to the D10A mutation in the RuvC catalytic domain and the H840A mutation in the HNH catalytic domain
   5574..5639    +  CDS            3xFLAG: three tandem FLAG® epitope tags, followed by an enterokinase cleavage site
   5670..5819    +  CDS            VP64: tetrameric repeat of the minimal activation domain of herpes simplex virus VP16 (Beerli et al., 1998)
   5856..5897    +  CDS            S-Tag (fragment): affinity and epitope tag derived from pancreatic ribonuclease A
   5927..5944    +  CDS            SET1 (fragment): solubility-enhancement tag derived from T7 phage gene 10B
   5952..5999    +  terminator     T7 terminator: transcription terminator for bacteriophage T7 RNA polymerase
   6036..6491    +  rep_origin     f1 ori (sequence partly withheld): f1 bacteriophage origin of replication; arrow indicates direction of (+) strand synthesis
   6606..7466    -  CDS            AmpR: β-lactamase; bla; confers resistance to ampicillin, carbenicillin, and related antibiotics
   7467..7559    -  promoter       AmpR promoter: bla
   7640..8228    +  rep_origin     ori: high-copy-number ColE1/pMB1/pBR322/pUC origin of replication
   8414..8553    -  misc_feature   bom: basis of mobility region from pBR322
   8655..8846    -  CDS            rop: Rop protein, which maintains plasmids at low copy number; rop
   8863..9243    +  CDS            YPB1_ECOLX: Protein predicted: Swiss-Prot protein existence level 4. From Escherichia coli.
   9305..9369    -  CDS            TcR (fragment): tetracycline efflux protein; tet; confers resistance to tetracycline
   9384..9405    -  protein_bind   CAP binding site: CAP binding activates transcription in the presence of cAMP. E. coli catabolite activator protein
   9418..959     -  CDS            lacI (across the origin): lac repressor; lacI; The lac repressor binds to the lac operator to inhibit transcription in E. coli. This inhibition can be relieved by adding lactose or isopropyl-β-D-thiogalactopyranoside (IPTG).
>Addgene plasmid #62935 | pET-dCas9-VP64-6xHis | addgene full sequence | sequence record 357940 | Addgene NGS Result
GGCAACAGCTGATTGCCCTTCACCGCCTGGCCCTGAGAGAGTTGCAGCAAGCGGTCCACGCTGGTTTGCC
CCAGCAGGCGAAAATCCTGTTTGATGGTGGTTAACGGCGGGATATAACATGAGCTGTCTTCGGTATCGTC
GTATCCCACTACCGAGATGTCCGCACCAACGCGCAGCCCGGACTCGGTAATGGCGCGCATTGCGCCCAGC
GCCATCTGATCGTTGGCAACCAGCATCGCAGTGGGAACGATGCCCTCATTCAGCATTTGCATGGTTTGTT
GAAAACCGGACATGGCACTCCAGTCGCCTTCCCGTTCCGCTATCGGCTGAATTTGATTGCGAGTGAGATA
TTTATGCCAGCCAGCCAGACGCAGACGCGCCGAGACAGAACTTAATGGGCCCGCTAACAGCGCGATTTGC
TGGTGACCCAATGCGACCAGATGCTCCACGCCCAGTCGCGTACCGTCTTCATGGGAGAAAATAATACTGT
TGATGGGTGTCTGGTCAGAGACATCAAGAAATAACGCCGGAACATTAGTGCAGGCAGCTTCCACAGCAAT
GGCATCCTGGTCATCCAGCGGATAGTTAATGATCAGCCCACTGACGCGTTGCGCGAGAAGATTGTGCACC
GCCGCTTTACAGGCTTCGACGCCGCTTCGTTCTACCATCGACACCACCACGCTGGCACCCAGTTGATCGG
CGCGAGATTTAATCGCCGCGACAATTTGCGACGGCGCGTGCAGGGCCAGACTGGAGGTGGCAACGCCAAT
CAGCAACGACTGTTTGCCCGCCAGTTGTTGTGCCACGCGGTTGGGAATGTAATTCAGCTCCGCCATCGCC
GCTTCCACTTTTTCCCGCGTTTTCGCAGAAACGTGGCTGGCCTGGTTCACCACGCGGGAAACGGTCTGAT
AAGAGACACCGGCATACTCTGCGACATCGTATAACGTTACTGGTTTCACATTCACCACCCTGAATTGACT
CTCTTCCGGGCGCTATCATGCCATACCGCGAAAGGTTTTGCGCCATTCGATGGTGTCCGGGATCTCGACG
CTCTCCCTTATGCGACTCCTGCATTAGGAAGCAGCCCAGTAGTAGGTTGAGGCCGTTGAGCACCGCCGCC
GCAAGGAATGGTGCATGCAAGGAGATGGCGCCCAACAGTCCCCCGGCCACGGGGCCTGCCACCATACCCA
CGCCGAAACAAGCGCTCATGAGCCCGAAGTGGCGAGCCCGATCTTCCCCATCGGTGATGTCGGCGATATA
GGCGCCAGCAACCGCACCTGTGGCGCCGGTGATGCCGGCCACGATGCGTCCGGCGTAGAGGATCGAGATC
GATCTCGATCCCGCGAAATTAATACGACTCACTATAGGGGAATTGTGAGCGGATAACAATTCCCCTCTAG
AAATAATTTTGTTTAACTTTAAGAAGGAGATATACCATGGATAAGAAATACTCAATAGGCTTAGCTATCG
GCACAAATAGCGTCGGATGGGCGGTGATCACTGATGAATATAAGGTTCCGTCTAAAAAGTTCAAGGTTCT
GGGAAATACAGACCGCCACAGTATCAAAAAAAATCTTATAGGGGCTCTTTTATTTGACAGTGGAGAGACA
GCGGAAGCGACTCGTCTCAAACGGACAGCTCGTAGAAGGTATACACGTCGGAAGAATCGTATTTGTTATC
TACAGGAGATTTTTTCAAATGAGATGGCGAAAGTAGATGATAGTTTCTTTCATCGACTTGAAGAGTCTTT
TTTGGTGGAAGAAGACAAGAAGCATGAACGTCATCCTATTTTTGGAAATATAGTAGATGAAGTTGCTTAT
CATGAGAAATATCCAACTATCTATCATCTGCGAAAAAAATTGGTAGATTCTACTGATAAAGCGGATTTGC
GCTTAATCTATTTGGCCTTAGCGCATATGATTAAGTTTCGTGGTCATTTTTTGATTGAGGGAGATTTAAA
TCCTGATAATAGTGATGTGGACAAACTATTTATCCAGTTGGTACAAACCTACAATCAATTATTTGAAGAA
AACCCTATTAACGCAAGTGGAGTAGATGCTAAAGCGATTCTTTCTGCACGATTGAGTAAATCAAGACGAT
TAGAAAATCTCATTGCTCAGCTCCCCGGTGAGAAGAAAAATGGCTTATTTGGGAATCTCATTGCTTTGTC
ATTGGGTTTGACCCCTAATTTTAAATCAAATTTTGATTTGGCAGAAGATGCTAAATTACAGCTTTCAAAA
GATACTTACGATGATGATTTAGATAATTTATTGGCGCAAATTGGAGATCAATATGCTGATTTGTTTTTGG
CAGCTAAGAATTTATCAGATGCTATTTTACTTTCAGATATCCTAAGAGTAAATACTGAAATAACTAAGGC
TCCCCTATCAGCTTCAATGATTAAACGCTACGATGAACATCATCAAGACTTGACTCTTTTAAAAGCTTTA
GTTCGACAACAACTTCCAGAAAAGTATAAAGAAATCTTTTTTGATCAATCAAAAAACGGATATGCAGGTT
ATATTGATGGGGGAGCTAGCCAAGAAGAATTTTATAAATTTATCAAACCAATTTTAGAAAAAATGGATGG
TACTGAGGAATTATTGGTGAAACTAAATCGTGAAGATTTGCTGCGCAAGCAACGGACCTTTGACAACGGC
TCTATTCCCCATCAAATTCACTTGGGTGAGCTGCATGCTATTTTGAGAAGACAAGAAGACTTTTATCCAT
TTTTAAAAGACAATCGTGAGAAGATTGAAAAAATCTTGACTTTTCGAATTCCTTATTATGTTGGTCCATT
GGCGCGTGGCAATAGTCGTTTTGCATGGATGACTCGGAAGTCTGAAGAAACAATTACCCCATGGAATTTT
GAAGAAGTTGTCGATAAAGGTGCTTCAGCTCAATCATTTATTGAACGCATGACAAACTTTGATAAAAATC
TTCCAAATGAAAAAGTACTACCAAAACATAGTTTGCTTTATGAGTATTTTACGGTTTATAACGAATTGAC
AAAGGTCAAATATGTTACTGAAGGAATGCGAAAACCAGCATTTCTTTCAGGTGAACAGAAGAAAGCCATT
GTTGATTTACTCTTCAAAACAAATCGAAAAGTAACCGTTAAGCAATTAAAAGAAGATTATTTCAAAAAAA
TAGAATGTTTTGATAGTGTTGAAATTTCAGGAGTTGAAGATAGATTTAATGCTTCATTAGGTACCTACCA
TGATTTGCTAAAAATTATTAAAGATAAAGATTTTTTGGATAATGAAGAAAATGAAGATATCTTAGAGGAT
ATTGTTTTAACATTGACCTTATTTGAAGATAGGGAGATGATTGAGGAAAGACTTAAAACATATGCTCACC
TCTTTGATGATAAGGTGATGAAACAGCTTAAACGTCGCCGTTATACTGGTTGGGGACGTTTGTCTCGAAA
ATTGATTAATGGTATTAGGGATAAGCAATCTGGCAAAACAATATTAGATTTTTTGAAATCAGATGGTTTT
GCCAATCGCAATTTTATGCAGCTGATCCATGATGATAGTTTGACATTTAAAGAAGACATTCAAAAAGCAC
AAGTGTCTGGACAAGGCGATAGTTTACATGAACATATTGCAAATTTAGCTGGTAGCCCTGCTATTAAAAA
AGGTATTTTACAGACTGTAAAAGTTGTTGATGAATTGGTCAAAGTAATGGGGCGGCATAAGCCAGAAAAT
ATCGTTATTGAAATGGCACGTGAAAATCAGACAACTCAAAAGGGCCAGAAAAATTCGCGAGAGCGTATGA
AACGAATCGAAGAAGGTATCAAAGAATTAGGAAGTCAGATTCTTAAAGAGCATCCTGTTGAAAATACTCA
ATTGCAAAATGAAAAGCTCTATCTCTATTATCTCCAAAATGGAAGAGACATGTATGTGGACCAAGAATTA
GATATTAATCGTTTAAGTGATTATGATGTCGATGCCATTGTTCCACAAAGTTTCCTTAAAGACGATTCAA
TAGACAATAAGGTCTTAACGCGTTCTGATAAAAATCGTGGTAAATCGGATAACGTTCCAAGTGAAGAAGT
AGTCAAAAAGATGAAAAACTATTGGAGACAACTTCTAAACGCCAAGTTAATCACTCAACGTAAGTTTGAT
AATTTAACGAAAGCTGAACGTGGAGGTTTGAGTGAACTTGATAAAGCTGGTTTTATCAAACGCCAATTGG
TTGAAACTCGCCAAATCACTAAGCATGTGGCACAAATTTTGGATAGTCGCATGAATACTAAATACGATGA
AAATGATAAACTTATTCGAGAGGTTAAAGTGATTACCTTAAAATCTAAATTAGTTTCTGACTTCCGAAAA
GATTTCCAATTCTATAAAGTACGTGAGATTAACAATTACCATCATGCCCATGATGCGTATCTAAATGCCG
TCGTTGGAACTGCTTTGATTAAGAAATATCCAAAACTTGAATCGGAGTTTGTCTATGGTGATTATAAAGT
TTATGATGTTCGTAAAATGATTGCTAAGTCTGAGCAAGAAATAGGCAAAGCAACCGCAAAATATTTCTTT
TACTCTAATATCATGAACTTCTTCAAAACAGAAATTACACTTGCAAATGGAGAGATTCGCAAACGCCCTC
TAATCGAAACTAATGGGGAAACTGGAGAAATTGTCTGGGATAAAGGGCGAGATTTTGCCACAGTGCGCAA
AGTATTGTCCATGCCCCAAGTCAATATTGTCAAGAAAACAGAAGTACAGACAGGCGGATTCTCCAAGGAG
TCAATTTTACCAAAAAGAAATTCGGACAAGCTTATTGCTCGTAAAAAAGACTGGGATCCAAAAAAATATG
GTGGTTTTGATAGTCCAACGGTAGCTTATTCAGTCCTAGTGGTTGCTAAGGTGGAAAAAGGGAAATCGAA
GAAGTTAAAATCCGTTAAAGAGTTACTAGGGATCACAATTATGGAAAGAAGTTCCTTTGAAAAAAATCCG
ATTGACTTTTTAGAAGCTAAAGGATATAAGGAAGTTAAAAAAGACTTAATCATTAAACTACCTAAATATA
GTCTTTTTGAGTTAGAAAACGGTCGTAAACGGATGCTGGCTAGTGCCGGAGAATTACAAAAAGGAAATGA
GCTGGCTCTGCCAAGCAAATATGTGAATTTTTTATATTTAGCTAGTCATTATGAAAAGTTGAAGGGTAGT
CCAGAAGATAACGAACAAAAACAATTGTTTGTGGAGCAGCATAAGCATTATTTAGATGAGATTATTGAGC
AAATCAGTGAATTTTCTAAGCGTGTTATTTTAGCAGATGCCAATTTAGATAAAGTTCTTAGTGCATATAA
CAAACATAGAGACAAACCAATACGTGAACAAGCAGAAAATATTATTCATTTATTTACGTTGACGAATCTT
GGAGCTCCCGCTGCTTTTAAATATTTTGATACAACAATTGATCGTAAACGATATACGTCTACAAAAGAAG
TTTTAGATGCCACTCTTATCCATCAATCCATCACTGGTCTTTATGAAACACGCATTGATTTGAGTCAGCT
AGGAGGTGACGGTTCTCCCAAGAAGAAGAGGAAAGTCTCGAGCGACTACAAAGACCATGACGGTGATTAT
AAAGATCATGACATCGATTACAAGGATGACGATGACAAGGCTGCAGGAGGCGGTGGAAGCGGGCGCGCCG
ACGCGCTGGACGATTTCGATCTCGACATGCTGGGTTCTGATGCCCTCGATGACTTTGACCTGGATATGTT
GGGAAGCGACGCATTGGATGACTTTGATCTGGACATGCTCGGCTCCGATGCTCTGGACGATTTCGATCTC
GATATGTTACATCACCACCACCATCACTAATGACTCGAGTCTGGTAAAGAAACCGCTGCTGCGAAATTTG
AACGCCAGCACATGGACTCGTCTACTAGCGCAGCTTAATTAACCTAGGCTGCTGCCACCGCTGAGCAATA
ACTAGCATAACCCCTTGGGGCCTCTAAACGGGTCTTGAGGGGTTTTTTGCTGAAAGGAGGAACTATATCC
GGATTGGCGAATGGG
[124 nt withheld, positions 6036-6159]
C
[91 nt withheld, positions 6161-6251]
A
[49 nt withheld, positions 6253-6301]
CCTTTGACGTTGGAGTCCACGTTCTTT
[37 nt withheld, positions 6329-6365]
ACCCTATCTCGGTCTATTCTTTTGATTTATAAGGGATTTTGCCGATTTCGGCCTATTGGTTAAAAAATGA
GCTGATTTAACAAAAATTTAACGCGAATTTTAACAAAATATTAACGTTTACAATTTCTGGCGGCACGATG
GCATGAGATTATCAAAAAGGATCTTCACCTAGATCCTTTTAAATTAAAAATGAAGTTTTAAATCAATCTA
AAGTATATATGAGTAAACTTGGTCTGACAGTTACCAATGCTTAATCAGTGAGGCACCTATCTCAGCGATC
TGTCTATTTCGTTCATCCATAGTTGCCTGACTCCCCGTCGTGTAGATAACTACGATACGGGAGGGCTTAC
CATCTGGCCCCAGTGCTGCAATGATACCGCGAGACCCACGCTCACCGGCTCCAGATTTATCAGCAATAAA
CCAGCCAGCCGGAAGGGCCGAGCGCAGAAGTGGTCCTGCAACTTTATCCGCCTCCATCCAGTCTATTAAT
TGTTGCCGGGAAGCTAGAGTAAGTAGTTCGCCAGTTAATAGTTTGCGCAACGTTGTTGCCATTGCTACAG
GCATCGTGGTGTCACGCTCGTCGTTTGGTATGGCTTCATTCAGCTCCGGTTCCCAACGATCAAGGCGAGT
TACATGATCCCCCATGTTGTGCAAAAAAGCGGTTAGCTCCTTCGGTCCTCCGATCGTTGTCAGAAGTAAG
TTGGCCGCAGTGTTATCACTCATGGTTATGGCAGCACTGCATAATTCTCTTACTGTCATGCCATCCGTAA
GATGCTTTTCTGTGACTGGTGAGTACTCAACCAAGTCATTCTGAGAATAGTGTATGCGGCGACCGAGTTG
CTCTTGCCCGGCGTCAATACGGGATAATACCGCGCCACATAGCAGAACTTTAAAAGTGCTCATCATTGGA
AAACGTTCTTCGGGGCGAAAACTCTCAAGGATCTTACCGCTGTTGAGATCCAGTTCGATGTAACCCACTC
GTGCACCCAACTGATCTTCAGCATCTTTTACTTTCACCAGCGTTTCTGGGTGAGCAAAAACAGGAAGGCA
AAATGCCGCAAAAAAGGGAATAAGGGCGACACGGAAATGTTGAATACTCATACTCTTCCTTTTTCAATCA
TGATTGAAGCATTTATCAGGGTTATTGTCTCATGAGCGGATACATATTTGAATGTATTTAGAAAAATAAA
CAAATAGGTCATGACCAAAATCCCTTAACGTGAGTTTTCGTTCCACTGAGCGTCAGACCCCGTAGAAAAG
ATCAAAGGATCTTCTTGAGATCCTTTTTTTCTGCGCGTAATCTGCTGCTTGCAAACAAAAAAACCACCGC
TACCAGCGGTGGTTTGTTTGCCGGATCAAGAGCTACCAACTCTTTTTCCGAAGGTAACTGGCTTCAGCAG
AGCGCAGATACCAAATACTGTCCTTCTAGTGTAGCCGTAGTTAGGCCACCACTTCAAGAACTCTGTAGCA
CCGCCTACATACCTCGCTCTGCTAATCCTGTTACCAGTGGCTGCTGCCAGTGGCGATAAGTCGTGTCTTA
CCGGGTTGGACTCAAGACGATAGTTACCGGATAAGGCGCAGCGGTCGGGCTGAACGGGGGGTTCGTGCAC
ACAGCCCAGCTTGGAGCGAACGACCTACACCGAACTGAGATACCTACAGCGTGAGCTATGAGAAAGCGCC
ACGCTTCCCGAAGGGAGAAAGGCGGACAGGTATCCGGTAAGCGGCAGGGTCGGAACAGGAGAGCGCACGA
GGGAGCTTCCAGGGGGAAACGCCTGGTATCTTTATAGTCCTGTCGGGTTTCGCCACCTCTGACTTGAGCG
TCGATTTTTGTGATGCTCGTCAGGGGGGCGGAGCCTATGGAAAAACGCCAGCAACGCGGCCTTTTTACGG
TTCCTGGCCTTTTGCTGGCCTTTTGCTCACATGTTCTTTCCTGCGTTATCCCCTGATTCTGTGGATAACC
GTATTACCGCCTTTGAGTGAGCTGATACCGCTCGCCGCAGCCGAACGACCGAGCGCAGCGAGTCAGTGAG
CGAGGAAGCGGAAGAGCGCCTGATGCGGTATTTTCTCCTTACGCATCTGTGCGGTATTTCACACCGCAAT
GGTGCACTCTCAGTACAATCTGCTCTGATGCCGCATAGTTAAGCCAGTATACACTCCGCTATCGCTACGT
GACTGGGTCATGGCTGCGCCCCGACACCCGCCAACACCCGCTGACGCGCCCTGACGGGCTTGTCTGCTCC
CGGCATCCGCTTACAGACAAGCTGTGACCGTCTCCGGGAGCTGCATGTGTCAGAGGTTTTCACCGTCATC
ACCGAAACGCGCGAGGCAGCTGCGGTAAAGCTCATCAGCGTGGTCGTGAAGCGATTCACAGATGTCTGCC
TGTTCATCCGCGTCCAGCTCGTTGAGTTTCTCCAGAAGCGTTAATGTCTGGCTTCTGATAAAGCGGGCCA
TGTTAAGGGCGGTTTTTTCCTGTTTGGTCACTGATGCCTCCGTGTAAGGGGGATTTCTGTTCATGGGGGT
AATGATACCGATGAAACGAGAGAGGATGCTCACGATACGGGTTACTGATGATGAACATGCCCGGTTACTG
GAACGTTGTGAGGGTAAACAACTGGCGGTATGGATGCGGCGGGACCAGAGAAAAATCACTCAGGGTCAAT
GCCAGCGCTTCGTTAATACAGATGTAGGTGTTCCACAGGGTAGCCAGCAGCATCCTGCGATGCAGATCCG
GAACATAATGGTGCAGGGCGCTGACTTCCGCGTTTCCAGACTTTACGAAACACGGAAACCGAAGACCATT
CATGTTGTTGCTCAGGTCGCAGACGTTTTGCAGCAGCAGTCGCTTCACGTTCGCTCGCGTATCGGTGATT
CATTCTGCTAACCAGTAAGGCAACCCCGCCAGCCTAGCCGGGTCCTCAACGACAGGAGCACGATCATGCT
AGTCATGCCCCGCGCCCACCGGAAGGAGCTGACTGGGTTGAAGGCTCTCAAGGGCATCGGTCGAGATCCC
GGTGCCTAATGAGTGAGCTAACTTACATTAATTGCGTTGCGCTCACTGCCCGCTTTCCAGTCGGGAAACC
TGTCGTGCCAGCTGCATTAATGAATCGGCCAACGCGCGGGGAGAGGCGGTTTGCGTATTGGGCGCCAGGG
TGGTTTTTCTTTTCACCAGTGAGACG
