>Addgene plasmid #62935 | pET-dCas9-VP64-6xHis | addgene partial sequence | sequence record 111895 | pBRrevBam 5'-GGTGATGTCGGCGATATAGG-3'
GCCGGCCACGATGCGTCCGGCGTAGAGGATCGAGATCGATCTCGATCCCGCGAAATTAATACGACTCACT
ATAGGGGAATTGTGAGCGGATAACAATTCCCCTCTAGAAATAATTTTGTTTAACTTTAAGAAGGAGATAT
ACCATGGATAAGAAATACTCAATAGGCTTAGCTATCGGCACAAATAGCGTCGGATGGGCGGTGATCACTG
ATGAATATAAGGTTCCGTCTAAAAAGTTCAAGGTTCTGGGAAATACAGACCGCCACAGTATCAAAAAAAA
TCTTATAGGGGCTCTTTTATTTGACAGTGGAGAGACAGCGGAAGCGACTCGTCTCAAACGGACAGCTCGT
AGAAGGTATACACGTCGGAAGAATCGTATTTGTTATCTACAGGAGATTTTTTCAAATGAGATGGCGAAAG
TAGATGATAGTTTCTTTCATCGACTTGAAGAGTCTTTTTTGGTGGAAGAAGACAAGAAGCATGAACGTCA
TCCTATTTTTGGAAATATAGTAGATGAAGTTGCTTATCATGAGAAATATCCAACTATCTATCATCTGCGA
AAAAAATTGGTAGATTCTACTGATAAAGCGGATTTGCGCTTAATCTATTTGGCCTTAGCGCATATGATTA
AGTTTCGTGGTCATTTTTTGATTGAGGGAGATTTAAATCCTGATAATAGTGATGTGGACAAACTATTTAT
CCAGTTGGTACAAACCTACAATCAATTATTTGAAGAAAACCCTATTAACGCAAGTGGAGTAGATGCTAAA
GCGATTCTTTCTGCACGATTGAGTAAATCAAGACGATTAGAAAATCTCATTGCTCAGCTCCC
