>Addgene plasmid #62935 | pET-dCas9-VP64-6xHis | addgene partial sequence | sequence record 111994 | T7term 5'-GCTAGTTATTGCTCAGCGG-3'
GACGAGTCCATGTGCTGGCGTTCAAATTTCGCAGCAGCGGTTTCTTTACCAGACTCGAGTCATTAGTGAT
GGTGGTGGTGATGTAACATATCGAGATCGAAATCGTCCAGAGCATCGGAGCCGAGCATGTCCAGATCAAA
GTCATCCAATGCGTCGCTTCCCAACATATCCAGGTCAAAGTCATCGAGGGCATCAGAACCCAGCATGTCG
AGATCGAAATCGTCCAGCGCGTCGGCGCGCCCGCTTCCACCGCCTCCTGCAGCCTTGTCATCGTCATCCT
TGTAATCGATGTCATGATCTTTATAATCACCGTCATGGTCTTTGTAGTCGCTCGAGACTTTCCTCTTCTT
CTTGGGAGAACCGTCACCTCCTAGCTGACTCAAATCAATGCGTGTTTCATAAAGACCAGTGATGGATTGA
TGGATAAGAGTGGCATCTAAAACTTCTTTTGTAGACGTATATCGTTTACGATCAATTGTTGTATCAAAAT
ATTTAAAAGCAGCGGGAGCTCCAAGATTCGTCAACGTAAATAAATGAATAATATTTTCTGCTTGTTCACG
TATTGGTTTGTCTCTATGTTTGTTATATGCACTAAGAACTTTATCTAAATTGGCATCTGCTAAAATAACA
CGCTTAGAAAATTCACTGATTTGCTCAATAATCTCATCTAAATAATGCTTATGCTGCTCCACAAACAATT
GTTTTTGTTCGTTATCTTCTGGACTACCCTTCAACTTTTCATAATGACTAGCTAAATATAAAAAATTCAC
ATATTTGCTTGGCAGAGCCAGCTCATTTCCTTTTTGTAATTCTCCGGCACTAGCCAGCATCCGTTTACGA
CCGTTT
