>Addgene plasmid #62935 | pET-dCas9-VP64-6xHis | addgene partial sequence | sequence record 113936 | dCas9-R1 5'-TTTCAACCAATTGGCGTTTG-3'
TTCAGCTTTCGTTAAATTATCAAACTTACGTTGAGTGATTAACTTGGCGTTTAGAAGTTGTCTCCAATAG
TTTTTCATCTTTTTGACTACTTCTTCACTTGGAACGTTATCCGATTTACCACGATTTTTATCAGAACGCG
TTAAGACCTTATTGTCTATTGAATCGTCTTTAAGGAAACTTTGTGGAACAATGGCATCGACATCATAATC
ACTTAAACGATTAATATCTAATTCTTGGTCCACATACATGTCTCTTCCATTTTGGAGATAATAGAGATAG
AGCTTTTCATTTTGCAATTGAGTATTTTCAACAGGATGCTCTTTAAGAATCTGACTTCCTAATTCTTTGA
TACCTTCTTCGATTCGTTTCATACGCTCTCGCGAATTTTTCTGGCCCTTTTGAGTTGTCTGATTTTCACG
TGCCATTTCAATAACGATATTTTCTGGCTTATGCCGCCCCATTACTTTGACCAATTCATCAACAACTTTT
ACAGTCTGTAAAATACCTTTTTTAATAGCAGGGCTACCAGCTAAATTTGCAATATGTTCATGTAAACTAT
CGCCTTGTCCAGACACTTGTGCTTTTTGAATGTCTTCTTTAAATGTCAAACTATCATCATGGATCAGCTG
CATAAAATTGCGATTGGCAAAACCATCTGATTTCAAAAAATCTAATATTGTTTTGCCAGATTGCTTATCC
CTAATACCATTAATCAATTTTCGAGAC
